>Addgene plasmid #211208 | pBiT3.1-N_FBXW12:1-394 | addgene full sequence | sequence record 425904 | Addgene NGS Result
AAGACGCGTTAATTAAGACGTCGGCAGTGAAAAAAATGCTTTATTTGTGAAATTTGTGATGCTATTGCTT
TATTTGTAACCATTATAAGCTGCAATAAACAAGTTAACAACAACAATTGCATTCATTTTATGTTTCAGGT
TCAGGGGGAGGTGTGGGAGGTTTTTTAAAGCAAGTAAAACCTCTACAAATGTGGTATGGCTGATTATGAT
CCGCGGCCGCAATACGTCGACGTTATCAGCTGACTTCGTACGAGAGCCTAGGATTATGGCGCGCCACTAG
TTATTAATAGTAATCAATTACGGGGTCATTAGTTCATAGCCCATATATGGAGTTCCGCGTTACATAACTT
ACGGTAAATGGCCCGCCTGGCTGACCGCCCAACGACCCCCGCCCATTGACGTCAATAATGACGTATGTTC
CCATAGTAACGCCAATAGGGACTTTCCATTGACGTCAATGGGTGGAGTATTTACGGTAAACTGCCCACTT
GGCAGTACATCAAGTGTATCATATGCCAAGTCCGCCCCCTATTGACGTCAATGACGGTAAATGGCCCGCC
TGGCATTATGCCCAGTACATGACCTTACGGGACTTTCCTACTTGGCAGTACATCTACGTATTAGTCATCG
CTATTACCATGGTGATGCGGTTTTGGCAGTACACCAATGGGCGTGGATAGCGGTTTGACTCACGGGGATT
TCCAAGTCTCCACCCCATTGACGTCAATGGGAGTTTGTTTTGGCACCAAAATCAACGGGACTTTCCAAAA
TGTCGTAATAACCCCGCCCCGTTGACGCAAATGGGCGGTAGGCGTGTACGGTGGGAGGTCTATATAAGCA
GAGCTGGTTTAGTGAACCGTCAGATCACTAGAATCTTTATTGCGGTAGTTTATCACAGTTAAATTGCTAA
CGCAGTCAGTGCTTCTGACACAACAGTCTCGAACTTAAGCTGCAGAAGTTGGTCGTGAGGCACTGGGCAG
GTAAGTATCAAGGTTACAAGACAGGTTTAAGGAGACCAATAGAAACTGGGCTTGTCGAGACAGAGAAGAC
TCTTGCGTTTCTGATAGGCACCTATTGGTCTTACTGACATCCACTTTGCCTTTCTCTCCACAGGTGTCCA
CTCCCAGTTCAATTACAGCTCTTAAGGCTAGAGTATTAATACGACTCACTATAGGGGTTAGCGATCGCCA
TGGTGAGCGGCTGGCGGCTGTTCAAGAAGATTAGCGGGAGCTCCGGTGGCTCGAGCGGTATGGAGATCCG
ATTGCCTGACTTAGCTTTGAAGCGAATCTTCTCTTTCCTGGACCTGTTCGGCTTGCTGCAGGTTTCCCAG
GTGAACAAGCATTGGAATAGGATTGCAGACAGTGATTACCTGTGGAGGTCACTATCTCTGCAGAGATGGG
ACTGCAGCAACTTCACCAATCAACACCTGGGCACACACACATGGAAGCAATTTTTCCTGCATCAAAGAAG
GAAGGAGCTTCGGTTGGCATTGGCACAGCCGCATAACTTTATCTACAAAGTAACTAAGAACATCGCATTT
GAGACGGAGTTGGCTTATCTCTCAGGAAATAGACTTACAGTGGATGAACAGGAGAAATCAATCATTTGTA
GTGTATCTCCAAAGCAAGAGCTTTGTGCCTGGGATGTGCAAGAGGTTGGCGATGCTGCAGGTGACATCTA
CACATTTACACTGCCTGGGTTAAGAGATGTTTCTAAAGTTACTGCATTTCAATATGGTATTGTACTTCTA
CACTGCTCTCCTGACAAGAAATGGGTATTTGCATGTGGGACATACAGTCGTACCTTGCCACAGGTATTCC
TCACAGAGTCCTTACTGAGACCATCAGAAGGCAGTGTTCCTCTGTCTACCTTTCTCCCACATAAATTATG
TGCCAGCGCCTGCTGGACCCCAAAGGTGAAAAACAGGATAACACTGATGTCCCAAAGTAGCACTGGAAAA
AAGACAGAATTTATCACCTTTGATCTAACAACCAAGAAGACTGGAGGCCAAACAGTCATCCAAGCATATG
AGATCGCAAGTTTCCAGGTGGCAGCTCATCTGAAGTGCCCTATCTGGATGGGAGCCAGTGATGGATATAT
GATTGTCTTTACCAGTGGACCATACTTGTTACTCTTCAGCATCACTGGCTTCCTGCTGCAACGATTTGAG
GACCATCAGGCAGCCATCAACAACTTCTGGGTGGATCCTTGCTATGTGCTCACCACATCCGAGAACTCTG
TGCACGTGTACATGTGGGAAGAAGGAGGCCGCCATCCATACCTCAGGAGCTGCTGTCACCTGGAAAACAC
GTGGCATGATCACACAACAGACAGCTGCATCTCCAGTGTGATGTGTGATAATGCAAGCATAGTACTTAGG
GTGAGGAAAGTAAGTGACTCCAGCATTCTGGTGATGTATTCTTTGAATACGTAATCTAGAGGTCAAGCTT
CGGGGGTTTAAACCTGCAGGCATGCAAGCTGATTTGGCTGCTGCCACCGCTGAGCAAGGCCGCTTCGAGC
AGACATGATAAGATACATTGATGAGTTTGGACAAACCACAACTAGAATGCAGTGAAAAAAATGCTTTATT
TGTGAAATTTGTGATGCTATTGCTTTATTTGTAACCATTATAAGCTGCAATAAACAAGTTAACAACAACA
ATTGCATTCATTTTATGTTTCAGGTTCAGGGGGAGATGTGGGAGGTTTTTTTAAGCAAGTAAAACCTCTA
CAAATGTGGTAAAATCTTAATTAAGACTTCTAATATAACTTCGTATAGCATACATTATACGAAGTTATGG
TTCCACTGTTGACAATTAATCATCGGCATAGTATATCGGCATAGTATAATACGACAAGGTGAGGAACTAA
ACCCAGGAGGCAGATCATGATTGAACAAGATGGATTGCACGCAGGTTCTCCGGCCGCTTGGGTGGAGAGG
CTATTCGGCTATGACTGGGCACAACAGACAATCGGCTGCTCTGATGCCGCCGTGTTCCGGCTGTCAGCGC
AGGGGCGCCCGGTTCTTTTTGTCAAGACCGACCTGTCCGGTGCCCTGAATGAACTGCAGGACGAGGCAGC
GCGGCTATCGTGGCTGGCCACGACGGGCGTTCCTTGCGCAGCTGTGCTCGACGTTGTCACTGAAGCGGGA
AGGGACTGGCTGCTATTGGGCGAAGTGCCGGGGCAGGATCTCCTGTCATCTCACCTTGCTCCTGCCGAGA
AAGTATCCATCATGGCTGATGCAATGCGGCGGCTGCATACGCTTGATCCGGCTACCTGCCCATTCGACCA
CCAAGCGAAACATCGCATCGAGCGAGCACGTACTCGGATGGAAGCCGGTCTTGTCGATCAGGATGATCTG
GACGAAGAGCATCAGGGGCTCGCGCCAGCCGAACTGTTCGCCAGGCTCAAGGCGCGCATGCCCGACGGCG
AGGATCTCGTCGTGACCCATGGCGATGCCTGCTTGCCGAATATCATGGTGGAAAATGGCCGCTTTTCTGG
ATTCATCGACTGTGGCCGGCTGGGTGTGGCGGACCGCTATCAGGACATAGCGTTGGCTACCCGTGATATT
GCTGAAGAGCTTGGCGGCGAATGGGCTGACCGCTTCCTCGTGCTTTACGGTATCGCCGCTCCCGATTCGC
AGCGCATCGCCTTCTATCGCCTTCTTGACGAGTTCTTCTGATTCGAAATGACCGACCAAGCGACGCCCAA
CCGGTATCAGCTCACTCAAAGGCGGTAATACGGTTATCCACAGAATCAGGGGATAACGCAGGAAAGAACA
TGTGAGCAAAAGGCCAGCAAAAGGCCAGGAACCGTAAAAAGGCCGCGTTGCTGGCGTTTTTCCATAGGCT
CCGCCCCCCTGACGAGCATCACAAAAATCGACGCTCAAGTCAGAGGTGGCGAAACCCGACAGGACTATAA
AGATACCAGGCGTTTCCCCCTGGAAGCTCCCTCGTGCGCTCTCCTGTTCCGACCCTGCCGCTTACCGGAT
ACCTGTCCGCCTTTCTCCCTTCGGGAAGCGTGGCGCTTTCTCATAGCTCACGCTGTAGGTATCTCAGTTC
GGTGTAGGTCGTTCGCTCCAAGCTGGGCTGTGTGCACGAACCCCCCGTTCAGCCCGACCGCTGCGCCTTA
TCCGGTAACTATCGTCTTGAGTCCAACCCGGTAAGACACGACTTATCGCCACTGGCAGCAGCCACTGGTA
ACAGGATTAGCAGAGCGAGGTATGTAGGCGGTGCTACAGAGTTCTTGAAGTGGTGGCCTAACTACGGCTA
CACTAGAAGGACAGTATTTGGTATCTGCGCTCTGCTGAAGCCAGTTACCTTCGGAAAAAGAGTTGGTAGC
TCTTGATCCGGCAAACAAACCACCGCTGGTAGCGGTGGTTTTTTTGTTTGCAAGCAGCAGATTACGCGCA
GAAAAAAAGGATTTCAAGAAGATCCTTTGATCTTTTCTACGGGGTCTGACGCTCAGTGGAACGAAAACTC
ACGTTAAGGGATTTTGGTCATGAGATTATCAAAAAGGATCTTCACCTAGATCCTTTTATAGTCCGGAATC
GTCACACAAAAAACCAACACACAGATGTAATGAAAATAAAGATATTTTATTGCGGCCATCGTGATGGCTA
GAGTTTAGCCCTCCCACACATAACCAGAGGGCAGCAATTCACGAATCCCAACTGCCGTCGGCTGTCCATC
ACTGTCCTTCACTATGGCTTTGATCCCAGGATGCAGATCGAGAAGCACCTGTCGGCACCGTCCGCAGGGG
CTCAAGATGCCCCTGTTCTCATTTCCGATCGCGACGATACAAGTCAGGTTGCCAGCTGCCGCAGCAGCAG
CAGTGCCCAGCACCACGAGTTCTGCACAAGGTCCCCCAGTAAAATGATATACATTGACACCAGTGAAGAT
GCGGCCGTCGCTAGAGAGAGCTGCGCTGGCGACGCTGTAGTCTTCAGAGATGGGGATGCTGTTGATTGTA
GCCGTTGCTCTTTCAATGAGGGTGGATTCTTCTTGAGACAAAGGCTTGGCCATGGTGGCGCTAGTGTCAG
AAGAATCGAGCTTTTTGCAAAAGCCTAGGCCTCCAAAAAAGCCTCCTCACTACTTCTGGAATAGCTCAGA
GGCCGAGGCGGCCTCGGCCTCTGCATAAATAAAAAAAATTAGTCAGCCATGGGGCGGAGAATGGGCGGAA
CTGGGCGGAGTTAGGGGCGGGATGGGCGGAGTTAGGGGCGGGACTATGGTTGCTGACTAATTGAGATGCA
TGCTTTGCATACTTCTGCCTGCTGGGGAGCCTGGGGACTTTCCACACCTGGTTGCTGACTAATTGAGATG
CATGCTTTGCATACTTCTGCCTGCTGGGGAGCCTGGGGACTTTCCACACCCTAACTGACACACATTCCAC
AGCTGGTTCTTTCCGCCTCAGAAGGTACCTAACCAAGTTCCTCTTTCAGAGGTTATTTCAGGCCATGGTG
CTGCGC
Features (pLannotate 1.2.2; 17 found; start..end, strand, type, name):
     24..105     -  polyA_signal   SV40 poly(A) signal: SV40 polyadenylation signal
    128..211     -  CDS            large T antigen (fragment): large T antigen from SV40 (simian virus 40)
    276..641     +  enhancer       CMV enhancer: human cytomegalovirus immediate early enhancer
    643..842     +  promoter       CMV promoter: human cytomegalovirus (CMV) immediate early promoter
    981..1113    +  intron         chimeric intron: chimera between introns from human β-globin and immunoglobulin heavy chain genes
   1157..1175    +  promoter       T7 promoter: promoter for bacteriophage T7 RNA polymerase
   1250..2431    +  CDS            FBXW12 (fragment): FBW12_HUMAN - Also known as FBW12, FBXO12, FBXO35. Experimental evidence at transcript level: Swiss-Prot protein existence level 2. Substrate-recognition component of the SCF (SKP1-CUL1-F-box protein)-type E3 ubiquitin ligase complex. From Homo sapiens (Human).
   2462..2480    +  misc_feature   MCS (fragment): pUC18/19 multiple cloning site
   2529..2650    -  polyA_signal   SV40 poly(A) signal: SV40 polyadenylation signal
   2673..2741    -  CDS            large T antigen (fragment): large T antigen from SV40 (simian virus 40)
   2765..2798    +  protein_bind   loxP: Cre-mediated recombination occurs in the 8-bp core sequence (GCATACAT). Cre recombinase
   2808..2855    +  promoter       EM7 promoter: synthetic bacterial promoter&nbsp
   2887..3678    +  CDS            neo: KKA2_KLEPN - Also known as kan, nptII. Experimental evidence at protein level: Swiss-Prot protein existence level 1. Resistance to kanamycin, neomycin, paromomycin, ribostamycin, butirosin and gentamicin B. From Klebsiella pneumoniae.
   3839..4427    -  rep_origin     ori: high-copy-number ColE1/pMB1/pBR322/pUC origin of replication
   4553..4601    -  polyA_signal   poly(A) signal: synthetic polyadenylation signal
   4625..5023    -  CDS            BSD: blasticidin S deaminase; Aspergillus terreus BSD; confers resistance to blasticidin
   5054..5411    -  promoter       SV40 promoter: SV40 enhancer and early promoter
