[The description below was written by a language model from this plasmid's Addgene catalogue record and pLannotate feature annotations shown in this document.]
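Description:
pBiT3.1-N_FBXW12:1-394 is a mammalian expression plasmid built on Promega's pBiT3.1-N backbone, carrying full-length human FBXW12 isoform 2 (residues M1 to T394, an 1182 bp insert derived from a Mammalian Gene Collection clone) fused at its N terminus to the HiBiT peptide followed by a short glycine-serine linker. FBXW12 is an F-box/WD40-repeat protein annotated as a substrate-recognition subunit of SCF-type E3 ubiquitin ligases. The insert was introduced by ligation-independent cloning between XhoI and XbaI sites that remain intact.

Expression is driven by the CMV immediate-early enhancer and promoter, followed by a chimeric β-globin/immunoglobulin intron that improves transcript processing, and a T7 promoter that also serves as a sequencing primer site. The coding region is followed by an SV40 polyadenylation signal. In bacteria the 5,466 nt plasmid replicates from a high-copy ColE1/pUC-type origin and is selected with kanamycin through the neo (nptII) gene, which sits behind the bacterial EM7 promoter. A loxP site lies just upstream of this cassette.

The catalogue lists neomycin/G418 as the mammalian selectable marker, but the feature table shows no annotated eukaryotic promoter in front of neo. Instead it shows a separate SV40 early promoter–blasticidin S deaminase–synthetic poly(A) cassette, which suggests blasticidin selection in mammalian cells. The record does not resolve this discrepancy.

HiBiT is a small peptide that complements the LgBiT fragment to reconstitute NanoLuc luciferase, so the construct allows luminescent detection and quantification of tagged FBXW12 in cells or lysates. It was deposited as part of a study evaluating the ligandability of WD40-repeat proteins, where such tagged constructs are suited to cellular assays of protein abundance or compound engagement, although the record does not state the specific assay used.
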