Addgene plasmid #211208: pBiT3.1-N_FBXW12:1-394
Purpose: Mammalian expression of full-length human FBXW12 isoform 2. N-terminal HiBiT tag.
Depositing lab: Cheryl Arrowsmith. Depositing organization: University of Toronto. Publication: A Target Class Ligandability Evaluation of WD40 Repeat-Containing Proteins. Ackloo S, Li F, Szewczyk M, Seitova A, Loppnau P, Zeng H, Xu J, Ahmad S, Arnautova YA, Baghaie AJ, Beldar S, Bolotokova A, Centrella PA, Chau I, Clark MA, Cuozzo JW, Dehghani-Tafti S, Disch JS, Dong A, Dumas A, Feng JA, Ghiabi P, Gibson E, Gilmer J, Goldman B, Green SR, Guie MA, Guilinger JP, Harms N, Herasymenko O, Houliston S, Hutchinson A, Kearnes S, Keefe AD, Kimani SW, Kramer T, Kutera M, Kwak HA, Lento C, Li Y, Liu J, Loup J, Machado RAC, Mulhern CJ, Perveen S, Righetto GL, Riley P, Shrestha S, Sigel EA, Silva M, Sintchak MD, Slakman BL, Taylor RD, Thompson J, Torng W, Underkoffler C, von Rechenberg M, Walsh RT, Watson I, Wilson DJ, Wolf E, Yadav M, Yazdi AK, Zhang J, Zhang Y, Santhakumar V, Edwards AM, Barsyte-Lovejoy D, Schapira M, Brown PJ, Halabelian L, Arrowsmith CH. J Med Chem. 2025 Jan 23;68(2):1092-1112. doi: 10.1021/acs.jmedchem.4c02010. Epub 2024 Nov 4. PubMed 39495097.
Backbone
  Vector backbone: pBiT3.1-N
  Backbone manufacturer: Promega
  Vector type: Mammalian Expression
  Selectable markers: Neomycin (select with G418)
Growth in bacteria
  Bacterial resistance: Kanamycin, 50 μg/mL
  Growth temperature: 37°C
  Growth strain: DH5alpha
  Copy number: High Copy
Gene/Insert
  Gene/Insert name: FBXW12 :M1-T394
  Species: H. sapiens (human)
  Insert size (bp): 1182
  Mutation: isoform 2
  Entrez Gene: FBXW12 (a.k.a. FBW12, FBXO12, FBXO35, MGC120385, MGC120386, MGC120387)
  Promoter: CMV
  Tag / fusion protein: MVSGWRLFKKISGSSGGSSG (N terminal on insert)
  Cloning method: Ligation Independent Cloning
  Sequencing primers: 5′ T7; 3′ TTGCTCAGCGGTGGCAGCAG
Resource information
  A portion of this plasmid was derived from a plasmid made by: Mammalian Gene Collection (BC101304)
Terms and licenses: Academic/Nonprofit Terms; Industry Terms: Not Available to Industry
Depositor comments: 5' Cloning Site: Xho1 (not destroyed), 3' Cloning Site: Xba1 (not destroyed).
How to cite: pBiT3.1-N_FBXW12:1-394 was a gift from Cheryl Arrowsmith (Addgene plasmid # 211208 ; http://n2t.net/addgene:211208 ; RRID:Addgene_211208)
