>Addgene plasmid #211208 | pBiT3.1-N_FBXW12:1-394 | depositor partial sequence | sequence record 411894 | Insert sequence
ATGGAGATCCGATTGCCTGACTTAGCTTTGAAGCGAATCTTCTCTTTCCTGGACCTGTTCGGCTTGCTGC
AGGTTTCCCAGGTGAACAAGCATTGGAATAGGATTGCAGACAGTGATTACCTGTGGAGGTCACTATCTCT
GCAGAGATGGGACTGCAGCAACTTCACCAATCAACACCTGGGCACACACACATGGAAGCAATTTTTCCTG
CATCAAAGAAGGAAGGAGCTTCGGTTGGCATTGGCACAGCCGCATAACTTTATCTACAAAGTAACTAAGA
ACATCGCATTTGAGACGGAGTTGGCTTATCTCTCAGGAAATAGACTTACAGTGGATGAACAGGAGAAATC
AATCATTTGTAGTGTATCTCCAAAGCAAGAGCTTTGTGCCTGGGATGTGCAAGAGGTTGGCGATGCTGCA
GGTGACATCTACACATTTACACTGCCTGGGTTAAGAGATGTTTCTAAAGTTACTGCATTTCAATATGGTA
TTGTACTTCTACACTGCTCTCCTGACAAGAAATGGGTATTTGCATGTGGGACATACAGTCGTACCTTGCC
ACAGGTATTCCTCACAGAGTCCTTACTGAGACCATCAGAAGGCAGTGTTCCTCTGTCTACCTTTCTCCCA
CATAAATTATGTGCCAGCGCCTGCTGGACCCCAAAGGTGAAAAACAGGATAACACTGATGTCCCAAAGTA
GCACTGGAAAAAAGACAGAATTTATCACCTTTGATCTAACAACCAAGAAGACTGGAGGCCAAACAGTCAT
CCAAGCATATGAGATCGCAAGTTTCCAGGTGGCAGCTCATCTGAAGTGCCCTATCTGGATGGGAGCCAGT
GATGGATATATGATTGTCTTTACCAGTGGACCATACTTGTTACTCTTCAGCATCACTGGCTTCCTGCTGC
AACGATTTGAGGACCATCAGGCAGCCATCAACAACTTCTGGGTGGATCCTTGCTATGTGCTCACCACATC
CGAGAACTCTGTGCACGTGTACATGTGGGAAGAAGGAGGCCGCCATCCATACCTCAGGAGCTGCTGTCAC
CTGGAAAACACGTGGCATGATCACACAACAGACAGCTGCATCTCCAGTGTGATGTGTGATAATGCAAGCA
TAGTACTTAGGGTGAGGAAAGTAAGTGACTCCAGCATTCTGGTGATGTATTCTTTGAATACG
